>Addgene plasmid #214137 | pACEBac1-POMP-PSMG1-PSMG2-PSMG3-PSMG4 | addgene full sequence | sequence record 431240 | Addgene NGS Result
ACCGGTTGACTTGGGTCAACTGTCAGACCAAGTTTACTCATATATACTTTAGATTGATTTAAAACTTCAT
TTTTAATTTAAAAGGATCTAGGTGAAGATCCTTTTTGATAATCTCATGACCAAAATCCCTTAACGTGAGT
TTTCGTTCCACTGAGCGTCAGACCCCGTAGAAAAGATCAAAGGATCTTCTTGAGATCCTTTTTTTCTGCG
CGTAATCTGCTGCTTGCAAACAAAAAAACCACCGCTACCAGCGGTGGTTTGTTTGCCGGATCAAGAGCTA
CCAACTCTTTTTCCGAAGGTAACTGGCTTCAGCAGAGCGCAGATACCAAATACTGTTCTTCTAGTGTAGC
CGTAGTTAGGCCACCACTTCAAGAACTCTGTAGCACCGCCTACATACCTCGCTCTGCTAATCCTGTTACC
AGTGGCTGCTGCCAGTGGCGATAAGTCGTGTCTTACCGGGTTGGACTCAAGACGATAGTTACCGGATAAG
GCGCAGCGGTCGGGCTGAACGGGGGGTTCGTGCACACAGCCCAGCTTGGAGCGAACGACCTACACCGAAC
TGAGATACCTACAGCGTGAGCTATGAGAAAGCGCCACGCTTCCCGAAGGGAGAAAGGCGGACAGGTATCC
GGTAAGCGGCAGGGTCGGAACAGGAGAGCGCACGAGGGAGCTTCCAGGGGGAAACGCCTGGTATCTTTAT
AGTCCTGTCGGGTTTCGCCACCTCTGACTTGAGCGTCGATTTTTGTGATGCTCGTCAGGGGGGCGGAGCC
TATGGAAAAACGCCAGCAACGCGGCCTTTTTACGGTTCCTGGCCTTTTGCTGGCCTTTTGCTCACATGTT
CTTTCCTGCGTTATCCCCTGATTGACTTGGGTCGCTCTTCCTGTGGATGCGCAGATGCCCTGCGTAAGCG
GGTGTGGGCGGACAATAAAGTCTTAAACTGAACAAAATAGATCTAAACTATGACAATAAAGTCTTAAACT
AGACAGAATAGTTGTAAACTGAAATCAGTCCAGTTATGCTGTGAAAAAGCATACTGGACTTTTGTTATGG
CTAAAGCAAACTCTTCATTTTCTGAAGTGCAAATTGCCCGTCGTATTAAAGAGGGGCGTGGCCAAGGGCA
TGTAAAGACTATATTCGCGGCGTTGTGACAATTTACCGAACAACTCCGCGGCCGGGAAGCCGATCTCGGC
TTGAACGAATTGTTAGGTGGCGGTACTTGGGTCGATATCAAAGTGCATCACTTCTTCCCGTATGCCCAAC
TTTGTATAGAGAGCCACTGCGGGATCGTCACCGTAATCTGCTTGCACGTAGATCACATAAGCACCAAGCG
CGTTGGCCTCATGCTTGAGGAGATTGATGAGCGCGGTGGCAATGCCCTGCCTCCGGTGCTCGCCGGAGAC
TGCGAGATCATAGATATAGATCTCACTACGCGGCTGCTCAAACTTGGGCAGAACGTAAGCCGCGAGAGCG
CCAACAACCGCTTCTTGGTCGAAGGCAGCAAGCGCGATGAATGTCTTACTACGGAGCAAGTTCCCGAGGT
AATCGGAGTCCGGCTGATGTTGGGAGTAGGTGGCTACGTCTCCGAACTCACGACCGAAAAGATCAAGAGC
AGCCCGCATGGATTTGACTTGGTCAGGGCCGAGCCTACATGTGCGAATGATGCCCATACTTGAGCCACCT
AACTTTGTTTTAGGGCGACTGCCCTGCTGCGTAACATCGTTGCTGCTCCATAACATCAAACATCGACCCA
CGGCGTAACGCGCTTGCTGCTTGGATGCCCGAGGCATAGACTGTACAAAAAAACAGTCATAACAAGCCAT
GAAAACCGCCACTGCGCCGTTACCACCGCTGCGTTCGGTCAAGGTTCTGGACCAGTTGCGTGAGCGCATA
CGCTACTTGCATTACAGTTTACGAACCGAACAGGCTTATGTCAACTGGGTTCGTGCCTTCATCCGTTTCC
ACGGTGTGCGTCACCCGGCAACCTTGGGCAGCAGCGAAGTCGCCATAACTTCGTATAGCATACATTATAC
GAAGTTATCTGTAACTATAACGGTCCTAAGGTAGCGAGTTTAAACACTAGTATCGATTCGCGACCTACTC
CGGAATATTAATAGATCATGGAGATAATTAAAATGATAACCATCTCGCAAATAAATAAGTATTTTACTGT
TTTCGTAACAGTTTTGTAATAAAAAAACCTATAAATATTCCGGATTATTCATACCGTCCCACCATCGGGC
GCGGATCCATGAATGCCAGAGGACTTGGATCTGAGCTAAAGGACAGTATTCCAGTTACTGAACTTTCAGC
AAGTGGACCTTTTGAAAGTCATGATCTTCTTCGGAAAGGTTTTTCTTGTGTGAAAAATGAACTTTTGCCT
AGTCATCCCCTTGAATTATCAGAAAAAAATTTCCAGCTCAACCAAGATAAAATGAATTTTTCCACACTGA
GAAACATTCAGGGTCTATTTGCTCCGCTAAAATTACAGATGGAATTCAAGGCAGTGCAGCAGGTTCAGCG
TCTTCCATTTCTTTCAAGCTCAAATCTTTCACTGGATGTTTTGAGGGGTAATGATGAGACTATTGGATTT
GAGGATATTCTTAATGATCCATCACAAAGCGAAGTCATGGGAGAGCCACACTTGATGGTGGAATATAAAC
TTGGTTTACTGTAATAGGCGGCCGCTTTCGAATCTAGAGCCTGCAGTCTCGACAAGCTTGTCGAGAAGTA
CTAGAGGATCATAATCAGCCATACCACATTTGTAGAGGTTTTACTTGCTTTAAAAAACCTCCCACACCTC
CCCCTGAACCTGAAACATAAAATGAATGCAATTGTTGTTGTTAACTTGTTTATTGCAGCTTATAATGGTT
ACAAATAAAGCAATAGCATCACAAATTTCACAAATAAAGCATTTTTTTCACTGCATTCTAGTTGTGGTTT
GTCCAAACTCATCAATGTATCTTATCATGTCTGGATCTGATCACTGCTTGAGCCTAGAAGATCCGGCTGC
TAACAAAGCCCGAAAGGAAGCTGAGTTGGCTGCTGCCACCGCTGAGCAATAACTATCATAACCATTTAAA
TAAACTGGATACAATTGCACGTTTAAATCGACCTACTCCGGAATATTAATAGATCATGGAGATAATTAAA
ATGATAACCATCTCGCAAATAAATAAGTATTTTACTGTTTTCGTAACAGTTTTGTAATAAAAAAACCTAT
AAATATTCCGGATTATTCATACCGTCCCACCATCGGGCGCGGATCCATGGCGGCCACGTTCTTCGGAGAG
GTGGTGAAGGCGCCGTGCCGAGCTGGGACTGAGGACGAAGAGGAGGAGGAGGAGGGGCGGAGGGAGACGC
CCGAGGACAGGGAGGTGCGTCTGCAGCTGGCGCGGAAGAGGGAAGTGCGGCTCCTTCGAAGACAAACAAA
AACATCTTTGGAAGTTTCTTTGCTAGAAAAATATCCGTGCTCCAAGTTTATAATTGCTATAGGAAATAAT
GCAGTAGCATTTCTGTCATCATTTGTTATGAATTCAGGAGTCTGGGAGGAAGTTGGTTGTGCTAAACTCT
GGAATGAATGGTGTAGAACAACAGACACTACACATCTGTCCTCCACAGAGGCTTTTTGTGTGTTTTATCA
TCTAAAATCCAATCCCTCGGTTTTTCTCTGTCAGTGCAGTTGCTATGTTGCAGAAGATCAACAGTATCAG
TGGCTGGAAAAGGTTTTTGGCTCTTGTCCAAGGAAGAACATGCAGATAACTATTCTCACATGTCGACATG
TTACCGATTATAAAACCTCAGAATCCACCGGCAGCCTTCCTTCTCCTTTCCTGAGAGCCCTAAAAACACA
GAATTTCAAAGACTCGGCGTGTTGTCCATTGCTAGAACAACCGAATATAGTACACGACCTTCCTGCAGCA
GTTCTAAGCTACTGTCAAGTATGGAAAATCCCGGCAATTCTGTACTTGTGTTATACTGATGTGATGAAAT
TAGACCTAATCACAGTGGAAGCTTTTAAGCCTATACTTTCTACCAGAAGCTTGAAGGGTTTGGTTAAGAA
TATTCCCCAAAGCACTGAGATACTAAAGAAATTGATGACAACAAATGAGATTCAGAGTAACATTTATACA
TGATAAGCGGCCGCTTTCGAATCTAGAGCCTGCAGTCTCGACAAGCTTGTCGAGAAGTACTAGAGGATCA
TAATCAGCCATACCACATTTGTAGAGGTTTTACTTGCTTTAAAAAACCTCCCACACCTCCCCCTGAACCT
GAAACATAAAATGAATGCAATTGTTGTTGTTAACTTGTTTATTGCAGCTTATAATGGTTACAAATAAAGC
AATAGCATCACAAATTTCACAAATAAAGCATTTTTTTCACTGCATTCTAGTTGTGGTTTGTCCAAACTCA
TCAATGTATCTTATCATGTCTGGATCTGATCACTGCTTGAGCCTAGAAGATCCGGCTGCTAACAAAGCCC
GAAAGGAAGCTGAGTTGGCTGCTGCCACCGCTGAGCAATAACTATCATAACCATTTAAATAAACCTAATG
ATGCCTGATGTTTAAATCGACCTACTCCGGAATATTAATAGATCATGGAGATAATTAAAATGATAACCAT
CTCGCAAATAAATAAGTATTTTACTGTTTTCGTAACAGTTTTGTAATAAAAAAACCTATAAATATTCCGG
ATTATTCATACCGTCCCACCATCGGGCGCGGATCCATGTTCGTTCCCTGCGGGGAGTCGGCCCCCGACCT
TGCCGGCTTCACCCTCCTAATGCCAGCAGTATCTGTTGGAAATGTTGGCCAGCTTGCAATGGATCTGATT
ATTTCTACACTGAATATGTCTAAGATTGGTTACTTCTATACCGATTGTCTTGTGCCAATGGTTGGAAACA
ATCCATATGCGACCACAGAAGGAAATTCAACAGAACTTAGCATAAATGCTGAAGTGTATTCATTGCCTTC
AAGAAAGCTGGTGGCTCTACAGTTAAGATCCATTTTTATTAAGTATAAATCAAAGCCGTTCTGTGAAAAA
CTGCTTTCCTGGGTGAAAAGCAGTGGCTGTGCCAGAGTCATTGTTCTTTCAAGCAGTCATTCATATCAGC
GTAATGATCTGCAGCTTCGTAGTACTCCCTTCCGGTACCTACTTACACCTTCCATGCAAAAAAGTGTTCA
AAATAAAATAAAGAGCCTTAACTGGGAAGAAATGGAAAAAAGCCGGTGCATTCCTGAAATAGATGATTCC
GAGTTTTGTATCCGCATTCCGGGAGGAGGTATCACAAAAACACTCTATGATGAAAGCTGTTCTAAAGAAA
TCCAAATGGCAGTTCTGCTGAAATTTGTTTCAGAAGGGGACAACATCCCAGATGCATTAGGTCTTGTTGA
GTATCTTAATGAGTGGCTTCAGATACTCAAACCACTTAGCGATGACCCCACAGTATCTGCCTCACGGTGG
AAAATACCAAGTTCTTGGAGATTACTCTTTGGCAGTGGTCTTCCCCCTGCACTTTTCTGATAAGCGGCCG
CTTTCGAATCTAGAGCCTGCAGTCTCGACAAGCTTGTCGAGAAGTACTAGAGGATCATAATCAGCCATAC
CACATTTGTAGAGGTTTTACTTGCTTTAAAAAACCTCCCACACCTCCCCCTGAACCTGAAACATAAAATG
AATGCAATTGTTGTTGTTAACTTGTTTATTGCAGCTTATAATGGTTACAAATAAAGCAATAGCATCACAA
ATTTCACAAATAAAGCATTTTTTTCACTGCATTCTAGTTGTGGTTTGTCCAAACTCATCAATGTATCTTA
TCATGTCTGGATCTGATCACTGCTTGAGCCTAGAAGATCCGGCTGCTAACAAAGCCCGAAAGGAAGCTGA
GTTGGCTGCTGCCACCGCTGAGCAATAACTATCATAACCATTTAAATAAACGGTTCACATAGCTTAGTTT
AAATCGACCTACTCCGGAATATTAATAGATCATGGAGATAATTAAAATGATAACCATCTCGCAAATAAAT
AAGTATTTTACTGTTTTCGTAACAGTTTTGTAATAAAAAAACCTATAAATATTCCGGATTATTCATACCG
TCCCACCATCGGGCGCGGATCCATGGAAGACACGCCGTTGGTGATATCGAAGCAGAAGACGGAGGTGGTG
TGCGGGGTCCCCACCCAGGTGGTGTGTACGGCCTTCAGCAGTCACATCCTGGTGGTGGTGACCCAGTTTG
GGAAGATGGGCACCCTGGTCTCCCTGGAGCCCAGCAGCGTGGCCAGTGACGTCAGCAAGCCTGTGCTCAC
CACAAAAGTCCTTCTGGGGCAGGATGAGCCTCTCATCCATGTCTTTGCAAAGAACCTGGTAGCGTTTGTG
TCTCAAGAAGCTGGAAACAGAGCAGTCCTCCTCGCCGTGGCCGTGAAGGACAAAAGCATGGAGGGGCTGA
AGGCGCTGAGGGAGGTGATCCGGGTGTGCCAGGTGTGGTGATAAGCGGCCGCTTTCGAATCTAGAGCCTG
CAGTCTCGACAAGCTTGTCGAGAAGTACTAGAGGATCATAATCAGCCATACCACATTTGTAGAGGTTTTA
CTTGCTTTAAAAAACCTCCCACACCTCCCCCTGAACCTGAAACATAAAATGAATGCAATTGTTGTTGTTA
ACTTGTTTATTGCAGCTTATAATGGTTACAAATAAAGCAATAGCATCACAAATTTCACAAATAAAGCATT
TTTTTCACTGCATTCTAGTTGTGGTTTGTCCAAACTCATCAATGTATCTTATCATGTCTGGATCTGATCA
CTGCTTGAGCCTAGAAGATCCGGCTGCTAACAAAGCCCGAAAGGAAGCTGAGTTGGCTGCTGCCACCGCT
GAGCAATAACTATCATAACCATTTAAATAAACACTGACATTGACTTGGTTTAAATCGACCTACTCCGGAA
TATTAATAGATCATGGAGATAATTAAAATGATAACCATCTCGCAAATAAATAAGTATTTTACTGTTTTCG
TAACAGTTTTGTAATAAAAAAACCTATAAATATTCCGGATTATTCATACCGTCCCACCATCGGGCGCGGA
TCCATGGAGGGGCTGGTTGTCGCCGCCGGCGGGGACGTCTCCCTGCACAACTTCAGCGCGAGGCTGTGGG
AGCAGCTGGTCCACTTCCACGTCATGCGGCTGACGGACTCGCTGTTCCTGTGGGTGGGGGCCACGCCGCA
CCTGCGCAACCTCGCCGTGGCCATGTGCAGCCGCTACGACTCCATCCCCGTGTCTACCTCCCTCCTTGGA
GACACTTCCGACACGACCTCTACTGGCCTTGCCCAGCGCCTAGCCAGGAAGACCAACAAACAGGTGTTTG
TCAGCTATAACCTTCAGAACACAGACAGTAACTTCGCATTACTTGTAGAAAACAGGATCAAGGAAGAGAT
GGAGGCTTTCCCCGAAAAGTTCTAGTAAGCGGCCGCTTTCGAATCTAGAGCCTGCAGTCTCGACAAGCTT
GTCGAGAAGTACTAGAGGATCATAATCAGCCATACCACATTTGTAGAGGTTTTACTTGCTTTAAAAAACC
TCCCACACCTCCCCCTGAACCTGAAACATAAAATGAATGCAATTGTTGTTGTTAACTTGTTTATTGCAGC
TTATAATGGTTACAAATAAAGCAATAGCATCACAAATTTCACAAATAAAGCATTTTTTTCACTGCATTCT
AGTTGTGGTTTGTCCAAACTCATCAATGTATCTTATCATGTCTGGATCTGATCACTGCTTGAGCCTAGAA
GATCCGGCTGCTAACAAAGCCCGAAAGGAAGCTGAGTTGGCTGCTGCCACCGCTGAGCAATAACTATCAT
AACCATTTAAATAAATCTATATCTCAATCGGGGTTCCTAGGGTATACCCATCTAATTGGAACCAGATAAG
TGAAATCTAGTTCCAAACTATTTTGTCATTTTTAATTTTCGTATTAGCTTACGACGCTACACCCAGTTCC
CATCTATTTTGTCACTCTTCCCTAAATAATCCTTAAAAACTCCATTTCCACCCCTCCCAGTTCCCAACTA
TTTTGTCCGCCCACA
Features (pLannotate 1.2.2; 31 found; start..end, strand, type, name):
    190..778     +  rep_origin     ori: high-copy-number ColE1/pMB1/pBR322/pUC origin of replication
    913..1136    -  mobile_element Tn7R: mini-Tn7 element (right end of the Tn7 transposon) Tn7
   1203..1736    -  CDS            GmR: gentamycin acetyltransferase; aacC1; confers resistance to gentamycin
   1906..1934    -  promoter       Pc promoter: intI1 (promoter lies within the coding sequence); class 1 integron promoter
   2005..2038    +  protein_bind   loxP: Cre-mediated recombination occurs in the 8-bp core sequence (GCATACAT). Cre recombinase
   2115..2206    +  promoter       polyhedrin promoter: polh from Autographa californica; promoter for the baculovirus polyhedrin gene
   2249..2671    +  CDS            POMP: POMP_HUMAN - Also known as C13orf12, UMP1. Experimental evidence at protein level: Swiss-Prot protein existence level 1. Molecular chaperone essential for the assembly of standard proteasomes and immunoproteasomes. Degraded after completion of proteasome maturation. Mediates the association of 20S preproteasome with the endoplasmic reticulum. From Homo sapiens (Human).
   2737..2820    +  CDS            large T antigen (fragment): large T antigen from SV40 (simian virus 40)
   2843..2977    +  polyA_signal   SV40 poly(A) signal: SV40 polyadenylation signal
   3006..3055    +  CDS            SET1 (fragment): solubility-enhancement tag derived from T7 phage gene 10B
   3133..3224    +  promoter       polyhedrin promoter: polh from Autographa californica; promoter for the baculovirus polyhedrin gene
   3267..4130    +  CDS            PSMG1: PSMG1_HUMAN - Also known as C21LRP, DSCR2, PAC1. Experimental evidence at protein level: Swiss-Prot protein existence level 1. Chaperone protein which promotes assembly of the 20S proteasome as part of a heterodimer with PSMG2. The PSMG1-PSMG2 heterodimer binds to the PSMA5 and PSMA7 proteasome subunits, promotes assembly of the proteasome alpha subunits into the heteroheptameric alpha ring and prevents alpha ring dimerization. From Homo sapiens (Human).
   4196..4279    +  CDS            large T antigen (fragment): large T antigen from SV40 (simian virus 40)
   4302..4436    +  polyA_signal   SV40 poly(A) signal: SV40 polyadenylation signal
   4465..4514    +  CDS            SET1 (fragment): solubility-enhancement tag derived from T7 phage gene 10B
   4592..4683    +  promoter       polyhedrin promoter: polh from Autographa californica; promoter for the baculovirus polyhedrin gene
   4726..5517    +  CDS            PSMG2: PSMG2_HUMAN - Also known as HCCA3 From Homo sapiens (Human).
   5583..5666    +  CDS            large T antigen (fragment): large T antigen from SV40 (simian virus 40)
   5689..5823    +  polyA_signal   SV40 poly(A) signal: SV40 polyadenylation signal
   5852..5901    +  CDS            SET1 (fragment): solubility-enhancement tag derived from T7 phage gene 10B
   5979..6070    +  promoter       polyhedrin promoter: polh from Autographa californica; promoter for the baculovirus polyhedrin gene
   6113..6478    +  CDS            PSMG3: PSMG3_HUMAN - Also known as C7orf48, PAC3. Experimental evidence at protein level: Swiss-Prot protein existence level 1. Chaperone protein which promotes assembly of the 20S proteasome. May cooperate with PSMG1-PSMG2 heterodimers to orchestrate the correct assembly of proteasomes. From Homo sapiens (Human).
   6544..6627    +  CDS            large T antigen (fragment): large T antigen from SV40 (simian virus 40)
   6650..6784    +  polyA_signal   SV40 poly(A) signal: SV40 polyadenylation signal
   6813..6862    +  CDS            SET1 (fragment): solubility-enhancement tag derived from T7 phage gene 10B
   6940..7031    +  promoter       polyhedrin promoter: polh from Autographa californica; promoter for the baculovirus polyhedrin gene
   7074..7442    +  CDS            PSMG4: PSMG4_HUMAN - Also known as C6orf86, PAC4. Experimental evidence at protein level: Swiss-Prot protein existence level 1. Chaperone protein which promotes assembly of the 20S proteasome. From Homo sapiens (Human).
   7508..7591    +  CDS            large T antigen (fragment): large T antigen from SV40 (simian virus 40)
   7614..7748    +  polyA_signal   SV40 poly(A) signal: SV40 polyadenylation signal
   7777..7826    +  CDS            SET1 (fragment): solubility-enhancement tag derived from T7 phage gene 10B
   7900..8065    -  mobile_element Tn7L: mini-Tn7 element (left end of the Tn7 transposon) Tn7
