[The description below was written by a language model from this plasmid's Addgene catalogue record and pLannotate feature annotations shown in this document.]
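Description:
pACEBac1-POMP-PSMG1-PSMG2-PSMG3-PSMG4 is a baculovirus transfer plasmid built on the pACEBac1 acceptor backbone for co-expressing the five human 20S core particle proteasome assembly chaperones in insect cells. It is propagated in E. coli through a high-copy ColE1/pUC-type origin and selected with gentamicin, using the aacC1 acetyltransferase gene driven by a class 1 integron Pc promoter. The depositor notes that this resistance gene carries a deletion that slightly reduces growth under selection compared with the wild-type marker. The catalogue lists a size of 8,084 bp, while the sequenced record is 8,065 nt.

The payload consists of five tandem expression cassettes in the same orientation, encoding POMP (UMP1), PSMG1 (PAC1), PSMG2 (PAC2), PSMG3 (PAC3) and PSMG4 (PAC4). Each has its own polyhedrin promoter, a very late, strong baculoviral promoter, and its own SV40 polyadenylation signal. The short "large T antigen" and "SET1" fragments annotated after each gene lie outside the coding regions. They are most likely sequence matches within the repeated terminator and cassette-junction regions rather than functional tags, and no affinity tags are annotated on the chaperones. The cassettes, together with the gentamicin marker, are flanked by the Tn7L and Tn7R ends, which allow Tn7 transposition of the whole array into a bacmid to generate recombinant baculovirus. A loxP site upstream of the first cassette permits Cre-mediated fusion with donor plasmids, as is typical of this multigene vector family.

Supplying all five chaperones from a single virus supports production of human 20S proteasome assembly intermediates, consistent with the associated structural study of chaperone-mediated assembly.
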