Addgene plasmid #214137: pACEBac1-POMP-PSMG1-PSMG2-PSMG3-PSMG4
Purpose: Insect cell expression of the human 20SCP proteasome assembly chaperones
Depositing lab: Brenda Schulman. Depositing organization: Max Planck Institute of Biochemistry. Publication: Visualizing chaperone-mediated multistep assembly of the human 20S proteasome. Adolf F, Du J, Goodall EA, Walsh RM Jr, Rawson S, von Gronau S, Harper JW, Hanna J, Schulman BA. Nat Struct Mol Biol. 2024 Apr 10. doi: 10.1038/s41594-024-01268-9. PubMed 38600324.
Backbone
  Vector backbone: pACEBac1
  Total vector size (bp): 8084
  Vector type: Insect Expression
Growth in bacteria
  Bacterial resistance: Gentamicin, 10 μg/mL
  Growth temperature: 37°C
  Growth strain: DH5alpha
  Copy number: Unknown
Gene/Insert 1
  Gene/Insert name: POMP
  Species: H. sapiens (human)
  Entrez Gene: POMP (a.k.a. C13orf12, HSPC014, PNAS-110, PRAAS2, UMP1)
  Promoter: polyhedrin
  Cloning method: Unknown
  Sequencing primers: 5′ n/a
Gene/Insert 2
  Gene/Insert name: PSMG1
  Species: H. sapiens (human)
  Entrez Gene: PSMG1 (a.k.a. C21LRP, DSCR2, LRPC21, PAC-1, PAC1)
  Promoter: polyhedrin
  Cloning method: Unknown
  Sequencing primers: 5′ n/a
Gene/Insert 3
  Gene/Insert name: PSMG2
  Species: H. sapiens (human)
  Entrez Gene: PSMG2 (a.k.a. CLAST3, HCCA3, HsT1707, MDS003, PAC2, PRAAS4, TNFSF5IP1)
  Promoter: polyhedrin
  Cloning method: Unknown
  Sequencing primers: 5′ n/a
Gene/Insert 4
  Gene/Insert name: PSMG3
  Species: H. sapiens (human)
  Entrez Gene: PSMG3 (a.k.a. C7orf48, PAC3)
  Promoter: polyhedrin
  Cloning method: Unknown
  Sequencing primers: 5′ n/a
Gene/Insert 5
  Gene/Insert name: PSMG4
  Species: H. sapiens (human)
  Entrez Gene: PSMG4 (a.k.a. C6orf86, PAC4, bA506K6.2)
  Promoter: polyhedrin
  Cloning method: Unknown
  Sequencing primers: 5′ n/a
Terms and licenses: Academic/Nonprofit Terms; Industry Terms: Not Available to Industry
Depositor comments: Please note there is a deletion in Gentamycin that causes slightly reduced growth efficiency on (+Amp/Kan/Gen/Tet) compared to cells with a fully WT Gen resistance gene.
How to cite: pACEBac1-POMP-PSMG1-PSMG2-PSMG3-PSMG4 was a gift from Brenda Schulman (Addgene plasmid # 214137 ; http://n2t.net/addgene:214137 ; RRID:Addgene_214137)
